>Addgene plasmid #217336 | pNS35 (multiAsCas12a piggyBac) | addgene full sequence | sequence record 426480 | Addgene NGS Result
AAGTAACAAAACTTTTAAACATTCTCTCTTTTACAAAAATAAACTTATTTTGTACTTTAAAAACAGTCAT
GTTGTATTATAAAATAAGTAATTAGCTTAACCTATACATAATAGAAACAAATTATACTTATTAACCGGTC
ATGGTCGACATTGATTATTGACTAGTTATTAATAGTAATCAATTACGGGGTCATTAGTTCATAGCCCATA
TATGGAGTTCCGCGTTACATAACTTACGGTAAATGGCCCGCCTGGCTGACCGCCCAACGACCCCCGCCCA
TTGACGTCAATAATGACGTATGTTCCCATAGTAACGCCAATAGGGACTTTCCATTGACGTCAATGGGTGG
AGTATTTACGGTAAACTGCCCACTTGGCAGTACATCAAGTGTATCATATGCCAAGTACGCCCCCTATTGA
CGTCAATGACGGTAAATGGCCCGCCTGGCATTATGCCCAGTACATGACCTTATGGGACTTTCCTACTTGG
CAGTACATCTACGTATTAGTCATCGCTATTACCATGGTCGAGGTGAGCCCCACGTTCTGCTTCACTCTCC
CCATCTCCCCCCCCTCCCCACCCCCAATTTTGTATTTATTTATTTTTTAATTATTTTGTGCAGCGATGGG
GGCGGGGGGGGGGGGGGGGGGGCCGCCGGGGGGGGGGGGGGGGGGGGGGGGGGGGGGGGGGGGGGGGGGG
GGGGGGGGGGGGGGCGCGCGCCAGGCGGGGCGGGGCGGGGCGAGGGGCGGGGCGGGGCGAGGCGGAGAGG
TGCGGCGGCAGCCAATCAGAGCGGCGCGCTCCGAAAGTTTCCTTTTATGGCGAGGCGGCGGCGGCGGCGG
CCCTATAAAAAGCGAAGCGCGCGGCGGGCGGGAGTCGCTGCGCGCTGCCTTCGCCCCGTGCCCCGCTCCG
CCGCCGCCTCGCGCCGCCCGCCCCGGCTCTGACTGACCGCGTTACTCCCACAGGTGAGCGGGCGGGACGG
CCCTTCTCCTCCGGGCTGTAATTAGCGCTTGGTTTAATGACGGCTTGTTTCTTTTCTGTGGCTGCGTGAA
AGCCTTGAGGGGCTCCGGGAGGGCCCTTTGTGCGGGGGGAGCGGCTCGGGGGGTGCGTGCGTGTGTGTGT
GCGTGGGGAGCGCCGCGTGCGGCTCCGCGCTGCCCGGCGGCTGTGAGCGCTGCGGGCGCGGCGCGGGGCT
TTGTGCGCTCCGCAGTGTGCGCGAGGGGAGCGCGGCCGGGGGCGGTGCCCCGCGGTGCGGGGGGGGCTGC
GAGGGGAACAAAGGCTGCGTGCGGGGTGTGTGCGTGGGGGGGTGAGCAGGGGGTGTGGGCGCGTCGGTCG
GGCTGCAACCCCCCCTGCACCCCCCTCCCCGAGTTGCTGAGCACGGCCCGGCTTCGGGTGCGGGGCTCCG
TACGGGGCGTGGCGCGGGGCTCGCCGTGCCGGGCGGGGGGTGGCGGCAGGTGGGGGTGCCGGGCGGGGCG
GGGCCGCCTCGGGCCGGGGAGGGCTCGGGGGAGGGGCGCGGCGGCCCCCGGAGCGCCGGCGGCTGTCGAG
GCGCGGCGAGCCGCAGCCATTGCCTTTTATGGTAATCGTGCGAGAGGGCGCAGGGACTTCCTTTGTCCCA
AATCTGTGCGGAGCCGAAATCTGGGAGGCGCCGCCGCACCCCCTCTAGCGGGCGCGGGGCGAAGCGGTGC
GGCGCCGGCAGGAAGGAAATGGGCGGGGAGGGCCTTCGTGCGTCGCCGCGCCGCCGTCCCCTTCTCCCTC
TCCAGCCTCGGGGCTGTCCGCGGGGGGACGGCTGCCTTCGGGGGGGACGGGGCAGGGCGGGGTTCGGCTT
CTGGCGTGTGACCGGCGGCTCTAGAGCCTCTGCTAACCATGTTCATGCCTTCTTCTTTTTCCTACAGCTC
CTGGGCAACGTGCTGGTTATTGTGCTGTCTCATCATTTTGGCAAAGAATTGCTAGCGCCACCATGCCTGC
TGCTAAACGTGTTAAGCTTGATGGGGGTAGCCCGGCAGCCAAGAGAGTCAAACTCGACGGCGGCTCCCCA
GCGGCAAAAAGGGTGAAACTAGACGGGGGTAGCCCCGCCGCGAAGCGTGTAAAGCTGGATGGAGGATCGC
CTGCGGCTAAGCGAGTCAAATTAGACGGTGGGTCACCGGCTGCAAAGCGCGTCAAATTGGATGCTAGCGG
CACACAGTTCGAGGGCTTTACCAACCTGTATCAGGTGAGCAAGACACTGCGGTTTGAGCTGATCCCACAG
GGCAAGACCCTGAAGCACATCCAGGAGCAGGGCTTCATCGAGGAGGACAAGGCCCGCAATGATCACTACA
AGGAGCTGAAGCCCATCATCGATCGGATCTACAAGACCTATGCCGACCAGTGCCTGCAGCTGGTGCAGCT
GGATTGGGAGAACCTGAGCGCCGCCATCGACTCCTATAGAAAGGAGAAAACCGAGGAGACAAGGAACGCC
CTGATCGAGGAGCAGGCCACATATCGCAATGCCATCCACGACTACTTCATCGGCCGGACAGACAACCTGA
CCGATGCCATCAATAAGAGACACGCCGAGATCTACAAGGGCCTGTTCAAGGCCGAGCTGTTTAATGGCAA
GGTGCTGAAGCAGCTGGGCACCGTGACCACAACCGAGCACGAGAACGCCCTGCTGCGGAGCTTCGACAAG
TTTACAACCTACTTCTCCGGCTTTTATAGAAACAGGAAGAACGTGTTCAGCGCCGAGGATATCAGCACAG
CCATCCCACACCGCATCGTGCAGGACAACTTCCCCAAGTTTAAGGAGAATTGTCACATCTTCACACGCCT
GATCACCGCCGTGCCCAGCCTGCGGGAGCACTTTGAGAACGTGAAGAAGGCCATCGGCATCTTCGTGAGC
ACCTCCATCGAGGAGGTGTTTTCCTTCCCTTTTTATAACCAGCTGCTGACACAGACCCAGATCGACCTGT
ATAACCAGCTGCTGGGAGGAATCTCTCGGGAGGCAGGCACCGAGAAGATCAAGGGCCTGAACGAGGTGCT
GAATCTGGCCATCCAGAAGAATGATGAGACAGCCCACATCATCGCCTCCCTGCCACACAGATTCATCCCC
CTGTTTAAGCAGATCCTGTCCGATAGGAACACCCTGTCTTTCATCCTGGAGGAGTTTAAGAGCGACGAGG
AAGTGATCCAGTCCTTCTGCAAGTACAAGACACTGCTGAGAAACGAGAACGTGCTGGAGACAGCCGAGGC
CCTGTTTAACGAGCTGAACAGCATCGACCTGACACACATCTTCATCAGCCACAAGAAGCTGGAGACAATC
AGCAGCGCCCTGTGCGACCACTGGGATACACTGAGGAATGCCCTGTATGAGCGGAGAATCTCCGAGCTGA
CAGGCAAGATCACCAAGTCTGCCAAGGAGAAGGTGCAGCGCAGCCTGAAGCACGAGGATATCAACCTGCA
GGAGATCATCTCTGCCGCAGGCAAGGAGCTGAGCGAGGCCTTCAAGCAGAAAACCAGCGAGATCCTGTCC
CACGCACACGCCGCCCTGGATCAGCCACTGCCTACAACCCTGAAGAAGCAGGAGGAGAAGGAGATCCTGA
AGTCTCAGCTGGACAGCCTGCTGGGCCTGTACCACCTGCTGGACTGGTTTGCCGTGGATGAGTCCAACGA
GGTGGACCCCGAGTTCTCTGCCCGGCTGACCGGCATCAAGCTGGAGATGGAGCCTTCTCTGAGCTTCTAC
AACAAGGCCAGAAATTATGCCACCAAGAAGCCCTACTCCGTGGAGAAGTTCAAGCTGAACTTTCAGATGC
CTACACTGGCCAGAGGCTGGGACGTGAATAGAGAGAAGAACAATGGCGCCATCCTGTTTGTGAAGAACGG
CCTGTACTATCTGGGCATCATGCCAAAGCAGAAGGGCAGGTATAAGGCCCTGAGCTTCGAGCCCACAGAG
AAAACCAGCGAGGGCTTTGATAAGATGTACTATGACTACTTCCCTGATGCCGCCAAGATGATCCCAAAGT
GCAGCACCCAGCTGAAGGCCGTGACAGCCCACTTTCAGACCCACACAACCCCCATCCTGCTGTCCAACAA
TTTCATCGAGCCTCTGGAGATCACAAAGGAGATCTACGACCTGAACAATCCTGAGAAGGAGCCAAAGAAG
TTTCAGACAGCCTACGCCAAGAAAACCGGCGACCAGAAGGGCTACAGAGAGGCCCTGTGCAAGTGGATCG
ACTTCACAAGGGATTTTCTGTCCAAGTATACCAAGACAACCTCTATCGATCTGTCTAGCCTGCGGCCATC
CTCTCAGTATAAGGACCTGGGCGAGTACTATGCCGAGCTGAATCCCCTGCTGTACCACATCAGCTTCCAG
AGAATCGCCGAGAAGGAGATCATGGATGCCGTGGAGACAGGCAAGCTGTACCTGTTCCAGATCTATAACA
AGGACTTTGCCAAGGGCCACCACGGCAAGCCTAATCTGCACACACTGTATTGGACCGGCCTGTTTTCTCC
AGAGAACCTGGCCAAGACAAGCATCAAGCTGAATGGCCAGGCCGAGCTGTTCTACCGCCCTAAGTCCAGG
ATGAAGAGGATGGCACACCGGCTGGGAGAGAAGATGCTGAACAAGAAGCTGAAGGATCAGAAAACCCCAA
TCCCCGACACCCTGTACCAGGAGCTGTACGACTATGTGAATCACAGACTGTCCCACGACCTGTCTGATGA
GGCCAGGGCCCTGCTGCCCAACGTGATCACCAAGGAGGTGTCTCACGAGATCATCAAGGATAGGCGCTTT
ACCAGCGACAAGTTCTTTTTCCACGTGCCTATCACACTGAACTATCAGGCCGCCAATTCCCCATCTAAGT
TCAACCAGAGGGTGAATGCCTACCTGAAGGAGCACCCCGAGACACCTATCATCGGCATCGACCGGGGCGA
GAGAAACCTGATCTATATCACAGTGATCGACTCCACCGGCAAGATCCTGGAGCAGCGGAGCCTGAACACC
ATCCAGCAGTTTGATTACCAGAAGAAGCTGGACAACAGGGAGAAGGAGAGGGTGGCAGCAAGGCAGGCCT
GGTCTGTGGTGGGCACAATCAAGGATCTGAAGCAGGGCTATCTGAGCCAGGTCATCCACGAGATCGTGGA
CCTGATGATCCACTACCAGGCCGTGGTGGTGCTGGAGAACCTGAATTTCGGCTTTAAGAGCAAGAGGACC
GGCATCGCCGAGAAGGCCGTGTACCAGCAGTTCGAGAAGATGCTGATCGATAAGCTGAATTGCCTGGTGC
TGAAGGACTATCCAGCAGAGAAAGTGGGAGGCGTGCTGAACCCATACCAGCTGACAGACCAGTTCACCTC
CTTTGCCAAGATGGGCACCCAGTCTGGCTTCCTGTTTTACGTGCCTGCCCCATATACATCTAAGATCGAT
CCCCTGACCGGCTTCGTGGACCCCTTCGTGTGGAAAACCATCAAGAATCACGAGAGCCGCAAGCACTTCC
TGGAGGGCTTCGACTTTCTGCACTACGACGTGAAAACCGGCGACTTCATCCTGCACTTTAAGATGAACAG
AAATCTGTCCTTCCAGAGGGGCCTGCCCGGCTTTATGCCTGCATGGGATATCGTGTTCGAGAAGAACGAG
ACACAGTTTGACGCCAAGGGCACCCCTTTCATCGCCGGCAAGAGAATCGTGCCAGTGATCGAGAATCACA
GATTCACCGGCAGATACCGGGACCTGTATCCTGCCAACGAGCTGATCGCCCTGCTGGAGGAGAAGGGCAT
CGTGTTCAGGGATGGCTCCAACATCCTGCCAAAGCTGCTGGAGAATGACGATTCTCACGCCATCGACACG
ATGGTGGCCCTGATCCGCAGCGTGCTGCAGATGGCCAACTCCAATGCCGCCACAGGCGAGGACTATATCA
ACAGCCCCGTGCGCGATCTGAATGGCGTGTGCTTCGACTCCCGGTTTCAGAACCCAGAGTGGCCAATGGA
CGCCGATGCCAATGGCGCCTACCACATCGCCCTGAAGGGCCAGCTGCTGCTGAATCACCTGAAGGAGAGC
AAGGATCTGAAGCTGCAGAACGGCATCTCCAATCAGGACTGGCTGGCCTACATCCAGGAGCTGCGCAACA
GCAGGGCTGACTATCCCTATGACGTGCCCGATTATGCCAGCGGCTCCCCCAAGAAGAAGAGGAAGGTGGG
ATCCGGAGGGGGCCGCGCTACTAACTTCAGCCTGCTGAAGCAGGCTGGAGACGTGGAGGAGAACCCTGGA
CCTGTGTCTAAGGGCGAAGAGCTGATTAAGGAGAACATGCACATGAAGCTGTACATGGAGGGCACCGTGG
ACAACCATCACTTCAAGTGCACATCCGAGGGCGAAGGCAAGCCCTACGAGGGCACCCAGACCATGAGAAT
CAAGGTGGTCGAGGGCGGCCCTCTCCCCTTCGCCTTCGACATCCTGGCTACTAGCTTCCTCTACGGCAGC
AAGACCTTCATCAACCACACCCAGGGCATCCCCGACTTCTTCAAGCAGTCCTTCCCTGAGGGCTTCACAT
GGGAGAGAGTCACCACATACGAAGACGGGGGCGTGCTGACCGCTACCCAGGACACCAGCCTCCAGGACGG
CTGCCTCATCTACAACGTCAAGATCAGAGGGGTGAACTTCACATCCAACGGCCCTGTGATGCAGAAGAAA
ACACTCGGCTGGGAGGCCTTCACCGAGACGCTGTACCCCGCTGACGGCGGCCTGGAAGGCAGAAACGACA
TGGCCCTGAAGCTCGTGGGCGGGAGCCATCTGATCGCAAACGCCAAGACCACATATAGATCCAAGAAACC
CGCTAAGAACCTCAAGATGCCTGGCGTCTACTATGTGGACTACAGACTGGAAAGAATCAAGGAGGCCAAC
AACGAGACCTACGTCGAGCAGCACGAGGTGGCAGTGGCCAGATACTGCGACCTCCCTAGCAAACTGGGGC
ACAAGCTTAATTAATTAATTAATGATCATACAGTGCTCTGAGTACGCTATAATCAACCTCTGGATTACAA
AATTTGTGAAAGATTGACTGGTATTCTTAACTATGTTGCTCCTTTTACGCTATGTGGATACGCTGCTTTA
ATGCCTTTGTATCATGCTATTGCTTCCCGTATGGCTTTCATTTTCTCCTCCTTGTATAAATCCTGGTTGC
TGTCTCTTTATGAGGAGTTGTGGCCCGTTGTCAGGCAACGTGGCGTGGTGTGCACTGTGTTTGCTGACGC
AACCCCCACTGGTTGGGGCATTGCCACCACCTGTCAGCTCCTTTCCGGGACTTTCGCTTTCCCCCTCCCT
ATTGCCACGGCGGAACTCATCGCCGCCTGCCTTGCCCGCTGCTGGACAGGGGCTCGGCTGTTGGGCACTG
ACAATTCCGTGGTGTTGTCGGGGAAATCATCGTCCTTTCCTTGGCTGCTCGCCTGTGTTGCCACCTGGAT
TCTGCGCGGGACGTCCTTCTGCTACGTCCCTTCGGCCCTCAATCCAGCGGACCTTCCTTCCCGCGGCCTG
CTGCCGGCTCTGCGGCCTCTTCCGCGTCTTCGCCTTCGCCCTCAGACGAGTCGGATCTCCCTTTGGGCCG
CCTCCCCGCAGGATCCACTAGAGCGGCCGCCTAGAGCTCGCTATCAGCCTCGACTGTGCCTTCTAGTTGC
CAGCCATCTGTTGTTTGCCCCTCCCCCGTGCCTTCCTTGACCCTGGAAGGTGCCACTCCCACTGTCCTTT
CCTAATAAAATGAGGAAATTGCATCGCATTGTCTGAGTAGGTGTCATTCTATTCTGGGGGGTGGGGTGGG
GCAGGACAGCAAGGGGGAGGATTGGGAAGACAATAGCAGGCATGCTGGGGATGCGGTGGGCTCTATGGCT
TCTGAGGCGGAAAGAACCAGCTGGGGCTCGACTAGAGCTTGCGGAACCCTTAAGCTTTTTTATTATATAT
TAGTCACGATATCTATAACAAGAAAATATATATATAATAAGTTATCACGTAAGTAGAACATGAAATAACA
ATATAATTATCGTATGAGTTAAATCTTAAAAGTCACGTAAAAGATAATCATGCGTCATTTTGACTCACGC
GGTCGTTATAGTTCAAAATCAGTGACACTTACCGCATTGACAAGCACGCCTCACGGGAGCTCCAAGCGGC
GACTGAGATGTCCTAAATGCACAGCGACGGATTCGCGCTATTTAGAAAGAGAGAGCAATATTTCAAGAAT
GCATGCGTCAATTTTACGCAGACTATCTTTCTAGGGTTAAAAAAGATTTGCGCTTTACTCGACCTAAACT
TTAAACACGTCATAGAATCTTCGTTTGACAAAAACCACATTGTGTTGGGTCGCCCTATAGTGAGTCGTAT
TACAATTCACTGGCCGTCGTTTTACAACGTCGTGACTGGGAAAACCCTGGCGTTACCCAACTTAATCGCC
TTGCAGCACATCCCCCTTTCGCCAGCTGGCGTAATAGCGAAGAGGCCCGCACCGATCGCCCTTCCCAACA
GTTGCGCAGCCTGAATGGCGAATGGCAAATTGTAAGCGTTAATATTTTGTTAAAATTCGCGTTAAATTTT
TGTTAAATCAGCTCATTTTTTAACCAATAGGCCGAAATCGGCAAAATCCCTTATAAATCAAAAGAATAGA
CCGAGATAGGGT
[37 nt withheld, positions 8623-8659]
AAAGAACGTGGACTCCAACGTCAAAGG
[49 nt withheld, positions 8687-8735]
T
[91 nt withheld, positions 8737-8827]
G
[124 nt withheld, positions 8829-8952]
CAGGTGGCACTTTTCGGGGAAATGTGCGCGGAACCCCTATTTGTTTATTTTTCTAAATACATTCAAATAT
GTATCCGCTCATGAGACAATAACCCTGATAAATGCTTCAATAATATTGAAAAAGGAAGAGTATGAGTATT
CAACATTTCCGTGTCGCCCTTATTCCCTTTTTTGCGGCATTTTGCCTTCCTGTTTTTGCTCACCCAGAAA
CGCTGGTGAAAGTAAAAGATGCTGAAGATCAGTTGGGTGCACGAGTGGGTTACATCGAACTGGATCTCAA
CAGCGGTAAGATCCTTGAGAGTTTTCGCCCCGAAGAACGTTTTCCAATGATGAGCACTTTTAAAGTTCTG
CTATGTGGCGCGGTATTATCCCGTATTGACGCCGGGCAAGAGCAACTCGGTCGCCGCATACACTATTCTC
AGAATGACTTGGTTGAGTACTCACCAGTCACAGAAAAGCATCTTACGGATGGCATGACAGTAAGAGAATT
ATGCAGTGCTGCCATAACCATGAGTGATAACACTGCGGCCAACTTACTTCTGACAACGATCGGAGGACCG
AAGGAGCTAACCGCTTTTTTGCACAACATGGGGGATCATGTAACTCGCCTTGATCGTTGGGAACCGGAGC
TGAATGAAGCCATACCAAACGACGAGCGTGACACCACGATGCCTGTAGCAATGGCAACAACGTTGCGCAA
ACTATTAACTGGCGAACTACTTACTCTAGCTTCCCGGCAACAATTAATAGACTGGATGGAGGCGGATAAA
GTTGCAGGACCACTTCTGCGCTCGGCCCTTCCGGCTGGCTGGTTTATTGCTGATAAATCTGGAGCCGGTG
AGCGTGGGTCTCGCGGTATCATTGCAGCACTGGGGCCAGATGGTAAGCCCTCCCGTATCGTAGTTATCTA
CACGACGGGGAGTCAGGCAACTATGGATGAACGAAATAGACAGATCGCTGAGATAGGTGCCTCACTGATT
AAGCATTGGTAACTGTCAGACCAAGTTTACTCATATATACTTTAGATTGATTTAAAACTTCATTTTTAAT
TTAAAAGGATCTAGGTGAAGATCCTTTTTGATAATCTCATGACCAAAATCCCTTAACGTGAGTTTTCGTT
CCACTGAGCGTCAGACCCCGTAGAAAAGATCAAAGGATCTTCTTGAGATCCTTTTTTTCTGCGCGTAATC
TGCTGCTTGCAAACAAAAAAACCACCGCTACCAGCGGTGGTTTGTTTGCCGGATCAAGAGCTACCAACTC
TTTTTCCGAAGGTAACTGGCTTCAGCAGAGCGCAGATACCAAATACTGTTCTTCTAGTGTAGCCGTAGTT
AGGCCACCACTTCAAGAACTCTGTAGCACCGCCTACATACCTCGCTCTGCTAATCCTGTTACCAGTGGCT
GCTGCCAGTGGCGATAAGTCGTGTCTTACCGGGTTGGACTCAAGACGATAGTTACCGGATAAGGCGCAGC
GGTCGGGCTGAACGGGGGGTTCGTGCACACAGCCCAGCTTGGAGCGAACGACCTACACCGAACTGAGATA
CCTACAGCGTGAGCTATGAGAAAGCGCCACGCTTCCCGAAGGGAGAAAGGCGGACAGGTATCCGGTAAGC
GGCAGGGTCGGAACAGGAGAGCGCACGAGGGAGCTTCCAGGGGGAAACGCCTGGTATCTTTATAGTCCTG
TCGGGTTTCGCCACCTCTGACTTGAGCGTCGATTTTTGTGATGCTCGTCAGGGGGGCGGAGCCTATGGAA
AAACGCCAGCAACGCGGCCTTTTTACGGTTCCTGGCCTTTTGCTGGCCTTTTGCTCACATGTTCTTTCCT
GCGTTATCCCCTGATTCTGTGGATAACCGTATTACCGCCTTTGAGTGAGCTGATACCGCTCGCCGCAGCC
GAACGACCGAGCGCAGCGAGTCAGTGAGCGAGGAAGCGGAAGAGCGCCCAATACGCAAACCGCCTCTCCC
CGCGCGTTGGCCGATTCATTAATGCAGCTGGCACGACAGGTTTCCCGACTGGAAAGCGGGCAGTGAGCGC
AACGCAATTAATGTGAGTTAGCTCACTCATTAGGCACCCCAGGCTTTACACTTTATGCTTCCGGCTCGTA
TGTTGTGTGGAATTGTGAGCGGATAACAATTTCACACAGGAAACAGCTATGACCATGATTACGCCAAGCG
CGCAATTAACCCTCACTAAAGGGAACCTCCCCCGGTATTCACGACAGCAGGCTGAATAATAAAAAAATTA
GAAACTATTATTTAACCCTAGAAAGATAATCATATTGTGACGTACGTTAAAGATAATCATGCGTAAAATT
GACGCATGTGTTTTATCGGTCTGTATATCGAGGTTTATTTATTAATTTGAATAGATATTAAGTTTTATTA
TATTTACACTTACATACTAATAATAAATTCAACAAACAATTTATTTATGTTTATTTATTTATTAAAAAAA
AACAAAAACTCAAAATTTCTTCTATA
Features (pLannotate 1.2.2; 22 found; start..end, strand, type, name):
    147..526     +  enhancer       CMV enhancer: human cytomegalovirus immediate early enhancer
    528..649     +  promoter       chicken β-actin promoter (fragment): contains a 21-bp deletion relative to the standard chicken β-actin promoter
    658..679     +  promoter       chicken β-actin promoter (fragment): No description available
    693..870     +  promoter       chicken β-actin promoter (fragment): No description available
    871..1887    +  intron         chimeric intron: chimera between introns from chicken β-actin and rabbit β-globin
   2172..6089    +  CDS            AsCpf1: CRISPR-associated protein from Acidaminococcus sp. BV3L6 (Zetsche et al., 2015)
   6234..6941    +  CDS            mTagBFP2: mTagBFP2 is a basic (constitutively fluorescent) blue fluorescent protein published in 2011, derived from Entacmaea quadricolor. It is reported to be a very rapidly-maturing monomer with very low acid sensitivity.
   6981..7569    +  misc_feature   WPRE: woodchuck hepatitis virus posttranscriptional regulatory element
   7614..7838    +  polyA_signal   bGH poly(A) signal: bovine growth hormone polyadenylation signal
   7842..7863    +  promoter       SV40 promoter (fragment): SV40 enhancer and early promoter
   8227..8304    +  CDS            FP (fragment): FP25_NPVAC - Experimental evidence at protein level: Swiss-Prot protein existence level 1. From Autographa californica nuclear polyhedrosis virus (AcMNPV).
   8314..8332    -  promoter       T7 promoter: promoter for bacteriophage T7 RNA polymerase
   8335..8492    +  CDS            lacZα (fragment): LacZα fragment of β-galactosidase; lacZ fragment
   8524..8952    -  rep_origin     f1 ori (sequence partly withheld): f1 bacteriophage origin of replication; arrow indicates direction of (+) strand synthesis
   8979..9083    +  promoter       AmpR promoter: bla
   9084..9944    +  CDS            AmpR: β-lactamase; bla; confers resistance to ampicillin, carbenicillin, and related antibiotics
  10115..10703   +  rep_origin     ori: high-copy-number ColE1/pMB1/pBR322/pUC origin of replication
  10886..10978   +  CDS            lacI (fragment): lac repressor; lacI; The lac repressor binds to the lac operator to inhibit transcription in E. coli. This inhibition can be relieved by adding lactose or isopropyl-β-D-thiogalactopyranoside (IPTG).
  10991..11012   +  protein_bind   CAP binding site: CAP binding activates transcription in the presence of cAMP. E. coli catabolite activator protein
  11027..11057   +  promoter       lac promoter: promoter for the E. coli lac operon
  11061..11083   +  protein_bind   lac operator (fragment): The lac repressor binds to the lac operator to inhibit transcription in E. coli. This inhibition can be relieved by adding lactose or isopropyl-β-D-thiogalactopyranoside (IPTG). lac repressor encoded by lacI
  11126..11144   +  promoter       T3 promoter: promoter for bacteriophage T3 RNA polymerase
