[The description below was written by a language model from this plasmid's Addgene catalogue record and pLannotate feature annotations shown in this document.]
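Description:
pNS35 (multiAsCas12a piggyBac) is an 11.4 kb mammalian expression and CRISPR plasmid designed to deliver an engineered Acidaminococcus Cas12a by piggyBac transposition. It was assembled by Gibson cloning into an existing piggyBac backbone. In bacteria it is maintained at high copy through a ColE1/pUC-type origin and selected with ampicillin via the β-lactamase gene. The backbone also carries an f1 origin, lac promoter/operator and lacZα remnants, and T3 and T7 promoters typical of a phagemid-derived cloning vector. The automated annotation does not label the piggyBac terminal repeats, although a short fragment matching baculovirus FP25 sequence downstream of the cassette probably reflects transposon-flanking sequence. No mammalian drug-selection marker is annotated or recorded.

The payload is a single transcription unit driven by the CAG promoter, annotated as the CMV enhancer, chicken β-actin promoter fragments and a chimeric β-actin/β-globin intron. It encodes multiAsCas12a, an AsCas12a (AsCpf1) variant carrying the R1226A, E174R, S542R and K548R substitutions. The protein has an N-terminal 6xMyc-NLS and a C-terminal HA tag and SV40 NLS. This is followed by a P2A self-cleaving peptide and TagBFP2, so that blue fluorescence reports expression from the same transcript as a separate protein. A WPRE and bovine growth hormone polyadenylation signal follow the coding region to enhance transcript stability and processing.

Supplied together with a piggyBac transposase, the cassette would integrate into the genome, and stably expressing cells could be identified or sorted by BFP. The associated work concerns Cas12a engineered for higher-order combinatorial chromatin perturbations. The crRNAs needed for targeting are not encoded on this plasmid.
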