Addgene plasmid #217336: pNS35 (multiAsCas12a piggyBac)
Purpose: piggyBac expression of multiAsCas12a
Depositing lab: Luke Gilbert. Depositing organization: University of California, San Francisco (UCSF). Publication: Engineered CRISPR-Cas12a for higher-order combinatorial chromatin perturbations. Hsiung CC, Wilson CM, Sambold NA, Dai R, Chen Q, Teyssier N, Misiukiewicz S, Arab A, O'Loughlin T, Cofsky JC, Shi J, Gilbert LA. Nat Biotechnol. 2024 May 17. doi: 10.1038/s41587-024-02224-0. PubMed 38760567.
Backbone
  Vector backbone: Addgene plasmid # 133568
  Backbone manufacturer: Mario Capecchi
  Vector type: Mammalian Expression, CRISPR
Growth in bacteria
  Bacterial resistance: Ampicillin, 100 μg/mL
  Growth temperature: 37°C
  Growth strain: DH5alpha
  Copy number: High Copy
Gene/Insert
  Gene/Insert name: multiAsCas12a
  Species: Acidaminococcus
  Mutation: R1226A/E174R/S542R/K548R
  Promoter: CAG
  Tag / fusion protein: 6xMycNLS (N terminal on insert); HA-SV40NLS-P2A-TagBFP2 (C terminal on insert)
  Cloning method: Gibson Cloning
Terms and licenses: Academic/Nonprofit Terms; Industry Terms: Not Available to Industry
Depositor comments: Please visit https://doi.org/10.1101/2023.09.18.558350 for bioRxiv preprint.
How to cite: pNS35 (multiAsCas12a piggyBac) was a gift from Luke Gilbert (Addgene plasmid # 217336 ; http://n2t.net/addgene:217336 ; RRID:Addgene_217336)
